>Addgene plasmid #162127 | LentiCRISPR v2-sgLKB1 clone3 | addgene full sequence | sequence record 322906 | Addgene NGS Result
GTCGACGGATCGGGAGATCTCCCGATCCCCTATGGTGCACTCTCAGTACAATCTGCTCTGATGCCGCATA
GTTAAGCCAGTATCTGCTCCCTGCTTGTGTGTTGGAGGTCGCTGAGTAGTGCGCGAGCAAAATTTAAGCT
ACAACAAGGCAAGGCTTGACCGACAATTGCATGAAGAATCTGCTTAGGGTTAGGCGTTTTGCGCTGCTTC
GCGATGTACGGGCCAGATATACGCGTTGACATTGATTATTGACTAGTTATTAATAGTAATCAATTACGGG
GTCATTAGTTCATAGCCCATATATGGAGTTCCGCGTTACATAACTTACGGTAAATGGCCCGCCTGGCTGA
CCGCCCAACGACCCCCGCCCATTGACGTCAATAATGACGTATGTTCCCATAGTAACGCCAATAGGGACTT
TCCATTGACGTCAATGGGTGGAGTATTTACGGTAAACTGCCCACTTGGCAGTACATCAAGTGTATCATAT
GCCAAGTACGCCCCCTATTGACGTCAATGACGGTAAATGGCCCGCCTGGCATTATGCCCAGTACATGACC
TTATGGGACTTTCCTACTTGGCAGTACATCTACGTATTAGTCATCGCTATTACCATGGTGATGCGGTTTT
GGCAGTACATCAATGGGCGTGGATAGCGGTTTGACTCACGGGGATTTCCAAGTCTCCACCCCATTGACGT
CAATGGGAGTTTGTTTTGGCACCAAAATCAACGGGACTTTCCAAAATGTCGTAACAACTCCGCCCCATTG
ACGCAAATGGGCGGTAGGCGTGTACGGTGGGAGGTCTATATAAGCAGCGCGTTTTGCCTGTACTGGGTCT
CTCTGGTTAGACCAGATCTGAGCCTGGGAGCTCTCTGGCTAACTAGGGAACCCACTGCTTAAGCCTCAAT
AAAGCTTGCCTTGAGTGCTTCAAGTAGTGTGTGCCCGTCTGTTGTGTGACTCTGGTAACTAGAGATCCCT
CAGACCCTTTTAGTCAGTGTGGAAAATCTCTAGCAGTGGCGCCCGAACAGGGACTTGAAAGCGAAAGGGA
AACCAGAGGAGCTCTCTCGACGCAGGACTCGGCTTGCTGAAGCGCGCACGGCAAGAGGCGAGGGGCGGCG
ACTGGTGAGTACGCCAAAAATTTTGACTAGCGGAGGCTAGAAGGAGAGAGATGGGTGCGAGAGCGTCAGT
ATTAAGCGGGGGAGAATTAGATCGCGATGGGAAAAAATTCGGTTAAGGCCAGGGGGAAAGAAAAAATATA
AATTAAAACATATAGTATGGGCAAGCAGGGAGCTAGAACGATTCGCAGTTAATCCTGGCCTGTTAGAAAC
ATCAGAAGGCTGTAGACAAATACTGGGACAGCTACAACCATCCCTTCAGACAGGATCAGAAGAACTTAGA
TCATTATATAATACAGTAGCAACCCTCTATTGTGTGCATCAAAGGATAGAGATAAAAGACACCAAGGAAG
CTTTAGACAAGATAGAGGAAGAGCAAAACAAAAGTAAGACCACCGCACAGCAAGCGGCCGCTGATCTTCA
GACCTGGAGGAGGAGATATGAGGGACAATTGGAGAAGTGAATTATATAAATATAAAGTAGTAAAAATTGA
ACCATTAGGAGTAGCACCCACCAAGGCAAAGAGAAGAGTGGTGCAGAGAGAAAAAAGAGCAGTGGGAATA
GGAGCTTTGTTCCTTGGGTTCTTGGGAGCAGCAGGAAGCACTATGGGCGCAGCGTCAATGACGCTGACGG
TACAGGCCAGACAATTATTGTCTGGTATAGTGCAGCAGCAGAACAATTTGCTGAGGGCTATTGAGGCGCA
ACAGCATCTGTTGCAACTCACAGTCTGGGGCATCAAGCAGCTCCAGGCAAGAATCCTGGCTGTGGAAAGA
TACCTAAAGGATCAACAGCTCCTGGGGATTTGGGGTTGCTCTGGAAAACTCATTTGCACCACTGCTGTGC
CTTGGAATGCTAGTTGGAGTAATAAATCTCTGGAACAGATTTGGAATCACACGACCTGGATGGAGTGGGA
CAGAGAAATTAACAATTACACAAGCTTAATACACTCCTTAATTGAAGAATCGCAAAACCAGCAAGAAAAG
AATGAACAAGAATTATTGGAATTAGATAAATGGGCAAGTTTGTGGAATTGGTTTAACATAACAAATTGGC
TGTGGTATATAAAATTATTCATAATGATAGTAGGAGGCTTGGTAGGTTTAAGAATAGTTTTTGCTGTACT
TTCTATAGTGAATAGAGTTAGGCAGGGATATTCACCATTATCGTTTCAGACCCACCTCCCAACCCCGAGG
GGACCCGACAGGCCCGAAGGAATAGAAGAAGAAGGTGGAGAGAGAGACAGAGACAGATCCATTCGATTAG
TGAACGGATCGGCACTGCGTGCGCCAATTCTGCAGACAAATGGCAGTATTCATCCACAATTTTAAAAGAA
AAGGGGGGATTGGGGGGTACAGTGCAGGGGAAAGAATAGTAGACATAATAGCAACAGACATACAAACTAA
AGAATTACAAAAACAAATTACAAAAATTCAAAATTTTCGGGTTTATTACAGGGACAGCAGAGATCCAGTT
TGGTTAATTAAGGTACCGAGGGCCTATTTCCCATGATTCCTTCATATTTGCATATACGATACAAGGCTGT
TAGAGAGATAATTAGAATTAATTTGACTGTAAACACAAAGATATTAGTACAAAATACGTGACGTAGAAAG
TAATAATTTCTTGGGTAGTTTGCAGTTTTAAAATTATGTTTTAAAATGGACTATCATATGCTTACCGTAA
CTTGAAAGTATTTCGATTTCTTGGCTTTATATATCTTGTGGAAAGGACGAAACACCGAGCTTGGCCCGCT
TGCGGCGGTTTTAGAGCTAGAAATAGCAAGTTAAAATAAGGCTAGTCCGTTATCAACTTGAAAAAGTGGC
ACCGAGTCGGTGCTTTTTTGAATTCGCTAGCTAGGTCTTGAAAGGAGTGGGAATTGGCTCCGGTGCCCGT
CAGTGGGCAGAGCGCACATCGCCCACAGTCCCCGAGAAGTTGGGGGGAGGGGTCGGCAATTGATCCGGTG
CCTAGAGAAGGTGGCGCGGGGTAAACTGGGAAAGTGATGTCGTGTACTGGCTCCGCCTTTTTCCCGAGGG
TGGGGGAGAACCGTATATAAGTGCAGTAGTCGCCGTGAACGTTCTTTTTCGCAACGGGTTTGCCGCCAGA
ACACAGGACCGGTTCTAGAGCGCTGCCACCATGGACAAGAAGTACAGCATCGGCCTGGACATCGGCACCA
ACTCTGTGGGCTGGGCCGTGATCACCGACGAGTACAAGGTGCCCAGCAAGAAATTCAAGGTGCTGGGCAA
CACCGACCGGCACAGCATCAAGAAGAACCTGATCGGAGCCCTGCTGTTCGACAGCGGCGAAACAGCCGAG
GCCACCCGGCTGAAGAGAACCGCCAGAAGAAGATACACCAGACGGAAGAACCGGATCTGCTATCTGCAAG
AGATCTTCAGCAACGAGATGGCCAAGGTGGACGACAGCTTCTTCCACAGACTGGAAGAGTCCTTCCTGGT
GGAAGAGGATAAGAAGCACGAGCGGCACCCCATCTTCGGCAACATCGTGGACGAGGTGGCCTACCACGAG
AAGTACCCCACCATCTACCACCTGAGAAAGAAACTGGTGGACAGCACCGACAAGGCCGACCTGCGGCTGA
TCTATCTGGCCCTGGCCCACATGATCAAGTTCCGGGGCCACTTCCTGATCGAGGGCGACCTGAACCCCGA
CAACAGCGACGTGGACAAGCTGTTCATCCAGCTGGTGCAGACCTACAACCAGCTGTTCGAGGAAAACCCC
ATCAACGCCAGCGGCGTGGACGCCAAGGCCATCCTGTCTGCCAGACTGAGCAAGAGCAGACGGCTGGAAA
ATCTGATCGCCCAGCTGCCCGGCGAGAAGAAGAATGGCCTGTTCGGAAACCTGATTGCCCTGAGCCTGGG
CCTGACCCCCAACTTCAAGAGCAACTTCGACCTGGCCGAGGATGCCAAACTGCAGCTGAGCAAGGACACC
TACGACGACGACCTGGACAACCTGCTGGCCCAGATCGGCGACCAGTACGCCGACCTGTTTCTGGCCGCCA
AGAACCTGTCCGACGCCATCCTGCTGAGCGACATCCTGAGAGTGAACACCGAGATCACCAAGGCCCCCCT
GAGCGCCTCTATGATCAAGAGATACGACGAGCACCACCAGGACCTGACCCTGCTGAAAGCTCTCGTGCGG
CAGCAGCTGCCTGAGAAGTACAAAGAGATTTTCTTCGACCAGAGCAAGAACGGCTACGCCGGCTACATTG
ACGGCGGAGCCAGCCAGGAAGAGTTCTACAAGTTCATCAAGCCCATCCTGGAAAAGATGGACGGCACCGA
GGAACTGCTCGTGAAGCTGAACAGAGAGGACCTGCTGCGGAAGCAGCGGACCTTCGACAACGGCAGCATC
CCCCACCAGATCCACCTGGGAGAGCTGCACGCCATTCTGCGGCGGCAGGAAGATTTTTACCCATTCCTGA
AGGACAACCGGGAAAAGATCGAGAAGATCCTGACCTTCCGCATCCCCTACTACGTGGGCCCTCTGGCCAG
GGGAAACAGCAGATTCGCCTGGATGACCAGAAAGAGCGAGGAAACCATCACCCCCTGGAACTTCGAGGAA
GTGGTGGACAAGGGCGCTTCCGCCCAGAGCTTCATCGAGCGGATGACCAACTTCGATAAGAACCTGCCCA
ACGAGAAGGTGCTGCCCAAGCACAGCCTGCTGTACGAGTACTTCACCGTGTATAACGAGCTGACCAAAGT
GAAATACGTGACCGAGGGAATGAGAAAGCCCGCCTTCCTGAGCGGCGAGCAGAAAAAGGCCATCGTGGAC
CTGCTGTTCAAGACCAACCGGAAAGTGACCGTGAAGCAGCTGAAAGAGGACTACTTCAAGAAAATCGAGT
GCTTCGACTCCGTGGAAATCTCCGGCGTGGAAGATCGGTTCAACGCCTCCCTGGGCACATACCACGATCT
GCTGAAAATTATCAAGGACAAGGACTTCCTGGACAATGAGGAAAACGAGGACATTCTGGAAGATATCGTG
CTGACCCTGACACTGTTTGAGGACAGAGAGATGATCGAGGAACGGCTGAAAACCTATGCCCACCTGTTCG
ACGACAAAGTGATGAAGCAGCTGAAGCGGCGGAGATACACCGGCTGGGGCAGGCTGAGCCGGAAGCTGAT
CAACGGCATCCGGGACAAGCAGTCCGGCAAGACAATCCTGGATTTCCTGAAGTCCGACGGCTTCGCCAAC
AGAAACTTCATGCAGCTGATCCACGACGACAGCCTGACCTTTAAAGAGGACATCCAGAAAGCCCAGGTGT
CCGGCCAGGGCGATAGCCTGCACGAGCACATTGCCAATCTGGCCGGCAGCCCCGCCATTAAGAAGGGCAT
CCTGCAGACAGTGAAGGTGGTGGACGAGCTCGTGAAAGTGATGGGCCGGCACAAGCCCGAGAACATCGTG
ATCGAAATGGCCAGAGAGAACCAGACCACCCAGAAGGGACAGAAGAACAGCCGCGAGAGAATGAAGCGGA
TCGAAGAGGGCATCAAAGAGCTGGGCAGCCAGATCCTGAAAGAACACCCCGTGGAAAACACCCAGCTGCA
GAACGAGAAGCTGTACCTGTACTACCTGCAGAATGGGCGGGATATGTACGTGGACCAGGAACTGGACATC
AACCGGCTGTCCGACTACGATGTGGACCATATCGTGCCTCAGAGCTTTCTGAAGGACGACTCCATCGACA
ACAAGGTGCTGACCAGAAGCGACAAGAACCGGGGCAAGAGCGACAACGTGCCCTCCGAAGAGGTCGTGAA
GAAGATGAAGAACTACTGGCGGCAGCTGCTGAACGCCAAGCTGATTACCCAGAGAAAGTTCGACAATCTG
ACCAAGGCCGAGAGAGGCGGCCTGAGCGAACTGGATAAGGCCGGCTTCATCAAGAGACAGCTGGTGGAAA
CCCGGCAGATCACAAAGCACGTGGCACAGATCCTGGACTCCCGGATGAACACTAAGTACGACGAGAATGA
CAAGCTGATCCGGGAAGTGAAAGTGATCACCCTGAAGTCCAAGCTGGTGTCCGATTTCCGGAAGGATTTC
CAGTTTTACAAAGTGCGCGAGATCAACAACTACCACCACGCCCACGACGCCTACCTGAACGCCGTCGTGG
GAACCGCCCTGATCAAAAAGTACCCTAAGCTGGAAAGCGAGTTCGTGTACGGCGACTACAAGGTGTACGA
CGTGCGGAAGATGATCGCCAAGAGCGAGCAGGAAATCGGCAAGGCTACCGCCAAGTACTTCTTCTACAGC
AACATCATGAACTTTTTCAAGACCGAGATTACCCTGGCCAACGGCGAGATCCGGAAGCGGCCTCTGATCG
AGACAAACGGCGAAACCGGGGAGATCGTGTGGGATAAGGGCCGGGATTTTGCCACCGTGCGGAAAGTGCT
GAGCATGCCCCAAGTGAATATCGTGAAAAAGACCGAGGTGCAGACAGGCGGCTTCAGCAAAGAGTCTATC
CTGCCCAAGAGGAACAGCGATAAGCTGATCGCCAGAAAGAAGGACTGGGACCCTAAGAAGTACGGCGGCT
TCGACAGCCCCACCGTGGCCTATTCTGTGCTGGTGGTGGCCAAAGTGGAAAAGGGCAAGTCCAAGAAACT
GAAGAGTGTGAAAGAGCTGCTGGGGATCACCATCATGGAAAGAAGCAGCTTCGAGAAGAATCCCATCGAC
TTTCTGGAAGCCAAGGGCTACAAAGAAGTGAAAAAGGACCTGATCATCAAGCTGCCTAAGTACTCCCTGT
TCGAGCTGGAAAACGGCCGGAAGAGAATGCTGGCCTCTGCCGGCGAACTGCAGAAGGGAAACGAACTGGC
CCTGCCCTCCAAATATGTGAACTTCCTGTACCTGGCCAGCCACTATGAGAAGCTGAAGGGCTCCCCCGAG
GATAATGAGCAGAAACAGCTGTTTGTGGAACAGCACAAGCACTACCTGGACGAGATCATCGAGCAGATCA
GCGAGTTCTCCAAGAGAGTGATCCTGGCCGACGCTAATCTGGACAAAGTGCTGTCCGCCTACAACAAGCA
CCGGGATAAGCCCATCAGAGAGCAGGCCGAGAATATCATCCACCTGTTTACCCTGACCAATCTGGGAGCC
CCTGCCGCCTTCAAGTACTTTGACACCACCATCGACCGGAAGAGGTACACCAGCACCAAAGAGGTGCTGG
ACGCCACCCTGATCCACCAGAGCATCACCGGCCTGTACGAGACACGGATCGACCTGTCTCAGCTGGGAGG
CGACAAGCGACCTGCCGCCACAAAGAAGGCTGGACAGGCTAAGAAGAAGAAAGATTACAAAGACGATGAC
GATAAGGGATCCGGCGCAACAAACTTCTCTCTGCTGAAACAAGCCGGAGATGTCGAAGAGAATCCTGGAC
CGACCGAGTACAAGCCCACGGTGCGCCTCGCCACCCGCGACGACGTCCCCAGGGCCGTACGCACCCTCGC
CGCCGCGTTCGCCGACTACCCCGCCACGCGCCACACCGTCGATCCGGACCGCCACATCGAGCGGGTCACC
GAGCTGCAAGAACTCTTCCTCACGCGCGTCGGGCTCGACATCGGCAAGGTGTGGGTCGCGGACGACGGCG
CCGCGGTGGCGGTCTGGACCACGCCGGAGAGCGTCGAAGCGGGGGCGGTGTTCGCCGAGATCGGCCCGCG
CATGGCCGAGTTGAGCGGTTCCCGGCTGGCCGCGCAGCAACAGATGGAAGGCCTCCTGGCGCCGCACCGG
CCCAAGGAGCCCGCGTGGTTCCTGGCCACCGTCGGAGTCTCGCCCGACCACCAGGGCAAGGGTCTGGGCA
GCGCCGTCGTGCTCCCCGGAGTGGAGGCGGCCGAGCGCGCCGGGGTGCCCGCCTTCCTGGAGACCTCCGC
GCCCCGCAACCTCCCCTTCTACGAGCGGCTCGGCTTCACCGTCACCGCCGACGTCGAGGTGCCCGAAGGA
CCGCGCACCTGGTGCATGACCCGCAAGCCCGGTGCCTGAACGCGTTAAGTCGACAATCAACCTCTGGATT
ACAAAATTTGTGAAAGATTGACTGGTATTCTTAACTATGTTGCTCCTTTTACGCTATGTGGATACGCTGC
TTTAATGCCTTTGTATCATGCTATTGCTTCCCGTATGGCTTTCATTTTCTCCTCCTTGTATAAATCCTGG
TTGCTGTCTCTTTATGAGGAGTTGTGGCCCGTTGTCAGGCAACGTGGCGTGGTGTGCACTGTGTTTGCTG
ACGCAACCCCCACTGGTTGGGGCATTGCCACCACCTGTCAGCTCCTTTCCGGGACTTTCGCTTTCCCCCT
CCCTATTGCCACGGCGGAACTCATCGCCGCCTGCCTTGCCCGCTGCTGGACAGGGGCTCGGCTGTTGGGC
ACTGACAATTCCGTGGTGTTGTCGGGGAAATCATCGTCCTTTCCTTGGCTGCTCGCCTGTGTTGCCACCT
GGATTCTGCGCGGGACGTCCTTCTGCTACGTCCCTTCGGCCCTCAATCCAGCGGACCTTCCTTCCCGCGG
CCTGCTGCCGGCTCTGCGGCCTCTTCCGCGTCTTCGCCTTCGCCCTCAGACGAGTCGGATCTCCCTTTGG
GCCGCCTCCCCGCGTCGACTTTAAGACCAATGACTTACAAGGCAGCTGTAGATCTTAGCCACTTTTTAAA
AGAAAAGGGGGGACTGGAAGGGCTAATTCACTCCCAACGAAGACAAGATCTGCTTTTTGCTTGTACTGGG
TCTCTCTGGTTAGACCAGATCTGAGCCTGGGAGCTCTCTGGCTAACTAGGGAACCCACTGCTTAAGCCTC
AATAAAGCTTGCCTTGAGTGCTTCAAGTAGTGTGTGCCCGTCTGTTGTGTGACTCTGGTAACTAGAGATC
CCTCAGACCCTTTTAGTCAGTGTGGAAAATCTCTAGCAGGGCCCGTTTAAACCCGCTGATCAGCCTCGAC
TGTGCCTTCTAGTTGCCAGCCATCTGTTGTTTGCCCCTCCCCCGTGCCTTCCTTGACCCTGGAAGGTGCC
ACTCCCACTGTCCTTTCCTAATAAAATGAGGAAATTGCATCGCATTGTCTGAGTAGGTGTCATTCTATTC
TGGGGGGTGGGGTGGGGCAGGACAGCAAGGGGGAGGATTGGGAAGACAATAGCAGGCATGCTGGGGATGC
GGTGGGCTCTATGGCTTCTGAGGCGGAAAGAACCAGCTGGGGCTCTAGGGGGTATCCCC
[124 nt withheld, positions 9300-9423]
C
[91 nt withheld, positions 9425-9515]
A
[49 nt withheld, positions 9517-9565]
CCTTTGACGTTGGAGTCCACGTTCTTT
[37 nt withheld, positions 9593-9629]
ACCCTATCTCGGTCTATTCTTTTGATTTATAAGGGATTTTGCCGATTTCGGCCTATTGGTTAAAAAATGA
GCTGATTTAACAAAAATTTAACGCGAATTAATTCTGTGGAATGTGTGTCAGTTAGGGTGTGGAAAGTCCC
CAGGCTCCCCAGCAGGCAGAAGTATGCAAAGCATGCATCTCAATTAGTCAGCAACCAGGTGTGGAAAGTC
CCCAGGCTCCCCAGCAGGCAGAAGTATGCAAAGCATGCATCTCAATTAGTCAGCAACCATAGTCCCGCCC
CTAACTCCGCCCATCCCGCCCCTAACTCCGCCCAGTTCCGCCCATTCTCCGCCCCATGGCTGACTAATTT
TTTTTATTTATGCAGAGGCCGAGGCCGCCTCTGCCTCTGAGCTATTCCAGAAGTAGTGAGGAGGCTTTTT
TGGAGGCCTAGGCTTTTGCAAAAAGCTCCCGGGAGCTTGTATATCCATTTTCGGATCTGATCAGCACGTG
TTGACAATTAATCATCGGCATAGTATATCGGCATAGTATAATACGACAAGGTGAGGAACTAAACCATGGC
CAAGTTGACCAGTGCCGTTCCGGTGCTCACCGCGCGCGACGTCGCCGGAGCGGTCGAGTTCTGGACCGAC
CGGCTCGGGTTCTCCCGGGACTTCGTGGAGGACGACTTCGCCGGTGTGGTCCGGGACGACGTGACCCTGT
TCATCAGCGCGGTCCAGGACCAGGTGGTGCCGGACAACACCCTGGCCTGGGTGTGGGTGCGCGGCCTGGA
CGAGCTGTACGCCGAGTGGTCGGAGGTCGTGTCCACGAACTTCCGGGACGCCTCCGGGCCGGCCATGACC
GAGATCGGCGAGCAGCCGTGGGGGCGGGAGTTCGCCCTGCGCGACCCGGCCGGCAACTGCGTGCACTTCG
TGGCCGAGGAGCAGGACTGACACGTGCTACGAGATTTCGATTCCACCGCCGCCTTCTATGAAAGGTTGGG
CTTCGGAATCGTTTTCCGGGACGCCGGCTGGATGATCCTCCAGCGCGGGGATCTCATGCTGGAGTTCTTC
GCCCACCCCAACTTGTTTATTGCAGCTTATAATGGTTACAAATAAAGCAATAGCATCACAAATTTCACAA
ATAAAGCATTTTTTTCACTGCATTCTAGTTGTGGTTTGTCCAAACTCATCAATGTATCTTATCATGTCTG
TATACCGTCGACCTCTAGCTAGAGCTTGGCGTAATCATGGTCATAGCTGTTTCCTGTGTGAAATTGTTAT
CCGCTCACAATTCCACACAACATACGAGCCGGAAGCATAAAGTGTAAAGCCTGGGGTGCCTAATGAGTGA
GCTAACTCACATTAATTGCGTTGCGCTCACTGCCCGCTTTCCAGTCGGGAAACCTGTCGTGCCAGCTGCA
TTAATGAATCGGCCAACGCGCGGGGAGAGGCGGTTTGCGTATTGGGCGCTCTTCCGCTTCCTCGCTCACT
GACTCGCTGCGCTCGGTCGTTCGGCTGCGGCGAGCGGTATCAGCTCACTCAAAGGCGGTAATACGGTTAT
CCACAGAATCAGGGGATAACGCAGGAAAGAACATGTGAGCAAAAGGCCAGCAAAAGGCCAGGAACCGTAA
AAAGGCCGCGTTGCTGGCGTTTTTCCATAGGCTCCGCCCCCCTGACGAGCATCACAAAAATCGACGCTCA
AGTCAGAGGTGGCGAAACCCGACAGGACTATAAAGATACCAGGCGTTTCCCCCTGGAAGCTCCCTCGTGC
GCTCTCCTGTTCCGACCCTGCCGCTTACCGGATACCTGTCCGCCTTTCTCCCTTCGGGAAGCGTGGCGCT
TTCTCATAGCTCACGCTGTAGGTATCTCAGTTCGGTGTAGGTCGTTCGCTCCAAGCTGGGCTGTGTGCAC
GAACCCCCCGTTCAGCCCGACCGCTGCGCCTTATCCGGTAACTATCGTCTTGAGTCCAACCCGGTAAGAC
ACGACTTATCGCCACTGGCAGCAGCCACTGGTAACAGGATTAGCAGAGCGAGGTATGTAGGCGGTGCTAC
AGAGTTCTTGAAGTGGTGGCCTAACTACGGCTACACTAGAAGAACAGTATTTGGTATCTGCGCTCTGCTG
AAGCCAGTTACCTTCGGAAAAAGAGTTGGTAGCTCTTGATCCGGCAAACAAACCACCGCTGGTAGCGGTG
GTTTTTTTGTTTGCAAGCAGCAGATTACGCGCAGAAAAAAAGGATCTCAAGAAGATCCTTTGATCTTTTC
TACGGGGTCTGACGCTCAGTGGAACGAAAACTCACGTTAAGGGATTTTGGTCATGAGATTATCAAAAAGG
ATCTTCACCTAGATCCTTTTAAATTAAAAATGAAGTTTTAAATCAATCTAAAGTATATATGAGTAAACTT
GGTCTGACAGTTACCAATGCTTAATCAGTGAGGCACCTATCTCAGCGATCTGTCTATTTCGTTCATCCAT
AGTTGCCTGACTCCCCGTCGTGTAGATAACTACGATACGGGAGGGCTTACCATCTGGCCCCAGTGCTGCA
ATGATACCGCGAGACCCACGCTCACCGGCTCCAGATTTATCAGCAATAAACCAGCCAGCCGGAAGGGCCG
AGCGCAGAAGTGGTCCTGCAACTTTATCCGCCTCCATCCAGTCTATTAATTGTTGCCGGGAAGCTAGAGT
AAGTAGTTCGCCAGTTAATAGTTTGCGCAACGTTGTTGCCATTGCTACAGGCATCGTGGTGTCACGCTCG
TCGTTTGGTATGGCTTCATTCAGCTCCGGTTCCCAACGATCAAGGCGAGTTACATGATCCCCCATGTTGT
GCAAAAAAGCGGTTAGCTCCTTCGGTCCTCCGATCGTTGTCAGAAGTAAGTTGGCCGCAGTGTTATCACT
CATGGTTATGGCAGCACTGCATAATTCTCTTACTGTCATGCCATCCGTAAGATGCTTTTCTGTGACTGGT
GAGTACTCAACCAAGTCATTCTGAGAATAGTGTATGCGGCGACCGAGTTGCTCTTGCCCGGCGTCAATAC
GGGATAATACCGCGCCACATAGCAGAACTTTAAAAGTGCTCATCATTGGAAAACGTTCTTCGGGGCGAAA
ACTCTCAAGGATCTTACCGCTGTTGAGATCCAGTTCGATGTAACCCACTCGTGCACCCAACTGATCTTCA
GCATCTTTTACTTTCACCAGCGTTTCTGGGTGAGCAAAAACAGGAAGGCAAAATGCCGCAAAAAAGGGAA
TAAGGGCGACACGGAAATGTTGAATACTCATACTCTTCCTTTTTCAATATTATTGAAGCATTTATCAGGG
TTATTGTCTCATGAGCGGATACATATTTGAATGTATTTAGAAAAATAAACAAATAGGGGTTCCGCGCACA
TTTCCCCGAAAAGTGCCACCTGAC
Features (pLannotate 1.2.2; 33 found; start..end, strand, type, name):
     31..83      -  misc_feature   bom (fragment): basis of mobility region from pBR322
    238..617     +  enhancer       CMV enhancer: human cytomegalovirus immediate early enhancer
    618..817     +  promoter       CMV promoter: human cytomegalovirus (CMV) immediate early promoter
    835..1015    +  LTR            5' LTR (truncated): truncated 5' long terminal repeat (LTR) from HIV-1
   1062..1187    +  misc_feature   HIV-1 Ψ: packaging signal of human immunodeficiency virus type 1
   1171..1534    +  CDS            HIV-1 gag (fragment): gag protein from human immunodeficiency virus 1; gag
   1680..1913    +  misc_feature   RRE: The Rev response element (RRE) of HIV-1 allows for Rev-dependent mRNA export from the nucleus to the cytoplasm.
   2290..2390    +  CDS            Rev (fragment): human immunodeficiency virus 1 (HIV-1) Rev protein; rev; enhances nuclear export of unspliced and incompletely spliced viral mRNAs
   2440..2557    +  misc_feature   cPPT/CTS: central polypurine tract and central termination sequence of HIV-1
   2608..2848    +  promoter       U6 promoter: RNA polymerase III promoter for human U6 snRNA
   2878..2953    +  misc_RNA       gRNA scaffold: guide RNA scaffold for the Streptococcus pyogenes CRISPR/Cas9 system
   2971..2989    +  CDS            small t antigen (fragment): SV40 (simian virus 40) small t antigen
   3015..3226    +  promoter       EF-1α core promoter: core promoter for human elongation factor EF-1α
   3251..7354    +  CDS            Cas9: Cas9 (Csn1) endonuclease from the Streptococcus pyogenes Type II CRISPR/Cas system generates RNA-guided double strand breaks in DNA
   7492..8089    +  CDS            PuroR (fragment): puromycin N-acetyltransferase; pac from Streptomyces; confers resistance to puromycin
   8105..8693    +  misc_feature   WPRE: woodchuck hepatitis virus posttranscriptional regulatory element
   8744..8763    +  misc_feature   cPPT/CTS (fragment): central polypurine tract and central termination sequence of HIV-1
   8765..8998    +  LTR            3' LTR (ΔU3): self-inactivating 3' long terminal repeat (LTR) from HIV-1
   9030..9254    +  polyA_signal   bGH poly(A) signal: bovine growth hormone polyadenylation signal
   9258..9279    +  promoter       SV40 promoter (fragment): SV40 enhancer and early promoter
   9300..9728    +  rep_origin     f1 ori (sequence partly withheld): f1 bacteriophage origin of replication; arrow indicates direction of (+) strand synthesis
   9742..10071   +  promoter       SV40 promoter: SV40 enhancer and early promoter
  10119..10166   +  promoter       EM7 promoter: synthetic bacterial promoter&nbsp
  10185..10559   +  CDS            BleoR: antibiotic-binding protein; Sh ble from Streptoalloteichus hindustanus; confers resistance to bleomycin, phleomycin, and Zeocin™
  10569..10694   +  CDS            ble (fragment): BLE_KLEPN - Experimental evidence at protein level: Swiss-Prot protein existence level 1. Binding protein with a strong affinity to the bleomycin family of antibiotics. Binds to CL990; an antimitotic-antibiotic compound. From Klebsiella pneumoniae.
  10689..10810   +  polyA_signal   SV40 poly(A) signal: SV40 polyadenylation signal
  10881..10903   -  protein_bind   lac operator (fragment): The lac repressor binds to the lac operator to inhibit transcription in E. coli. This inhibition can be relieved by adding lactose or isopropyl-β-D-thiogalactopyranoside (IPTG). lac repressor encoded by lacI
  10907..10937   -  promoter       lac promoter: promoter for the E. coli lac operon
  10952..10973   -  protein_bind   CAP binding site: CAP binding activates transcription in the presence of cAMP. E. coli catabolite activator protein
  10986..11078   -  CDS            lacI (fragment): lac repressor; lacI; The lac repressor binds to the lac operator to inhibit transcription in E. coli. This inhibition can be relieved by adding lactose or isopropyl-β-D-thiogalactopyranoside (IPTG).
  11261..11849   -  rep_origin     ori: high-copy-number ColE1/pMB1/pBR322/pUC origin of replication
  12020..12880   -  CDS            AmpR: β-lactamase; bla; confers resistance to ampicillin, carbenicillin, and related antibiotics
  12881..12985   -  promoter       AmpR promoter: bla
