[The description below was written by a language model from this plasmid's Addgene catalogue record and pLannotate feature annotations shown in this document.]
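Description:
LentiCRISPR v2-sgLKB1 clone3 is a lentiviral all-in-one CRISPR/Cas9 plasmid of about 13 kb, built on the lentiCRISPR v2 backbone and carrying a single guide RNA against human LKB1 (STK11). It is propagated in E. coli through a high-copy ColE1/pUC-type origin with ampicillin selection from the bla gene. An f1 origin is also present. The record lists a recombination-deficient strain for growth, which is usual for plasmids containing repeated LTRs.

The viral genome is transcribed in packaging cells from a CMV enhancer/promoter fused to a truncated HIV-1 5' LTR. It contains the Ψ packaging signal with a gag fragment, the RRE for Rev-dependent nuclear export, and the cPPT/CTS, and it ends in a ΔU3 self-inactivating 3' LTR followed by a bGH polyadenylation signal. Within this unit, a human U6 RNA polymerase III promoter drives the LKB1-targeting spacer joined to the S. pyogenes guide RNA scaffold. An EF-1α core promoter then drives S. pyogenes Cas9, followed by a puromycin N-acetyltransferase coding sequence. The annotation does not identify the linker between Cas9 and the puromycin marker. A WPRE downstream enhances transcript expression. Outside the LTRs, an SV40/EM7-driven bleomycin/Zeocin resistance cassette with an SV40 poly(A) signal remains from the backbone and is not packaged.

Transduced cells receive both nuclease and guide from one virus and can be selected with puromycin, allowing knockout of LKB1 in human cells. The associated publication concerns energy stress, AMPK activation and ferroptosis, which fits LKB1's role as an upstream AMPK kinase. "Clone3" suggests it is one of several LKB1 guide constructs, though the record does not say so.
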