Addgene plasmid #162127: LentiCRISPR v2-sgLKB1 clone3
Purpose: Lentiviral sgRNA plasmid targeting human LKB1
Depositing lab: Boyi Gan. Depositing organization: University of Texas MD Anderson Cancer Center. Publication: Energy-stress-mediated AMPK activation inhibits ferroptosis. Lee H, Zandkarimi F, Zhang Y, Meena JK, Kim J, Zhuang L, Tyagi S, Ma L, Westbrook TF, Steinberg GR, Nakada D, Stockwell BR, Gan B. Nat Cell Biol. 2020 Feb;22(2):225-234. doi: 10.1038/s41556-020-0461-8. Epub 2020 Feb 6. PubMed 32029897.
Backbone
  Vector backbone: lentiCRISPR v2
  Vector type: Lentiviral
  Selectable markers: Puromycin
Growth in bacteria
  Bacterial resistance: Ampicillin, 100 μg/mL
  Growth temperature: 37°C
  Growth strain: NEB Stable
  Copy number: High Copy
Gene/Insert
  Gene/Insert name: sgLKB1
  gRNA/shRNA sequence: AGCTTGGCCCGCTTGCGGCG
  Species: H. sapiens (human)
  Entrez Gene: STK11 (a.k.a. LKB1, PJS, hLKB1)
  Cloning method: Gibson Cloning
Terms and licenses: Academic/Nonprofit Terms; Industry Terms: Not Available to Industry
How to cite: LentiCRISPR v2-sgLKB1 clone3 was a gift from Boyi Gan (Addgene plasmid # 162127 ; http://n2t.net/addgene:162127 ; RRID:Addgene_162127)
